>Addgene plasmid #113503 | pGEX-6P-1 p37 SHPmut | depositor full sequence | sequence record 214236 | pGEX-6P-1 p37 SHPmut sequence 5986 bps
ACGTTATCGACTGCACGGTGCACCAATGCTTCTGGCGTCAGGCAGCCATCGGAAGCTGTGGTATGGCTGT
GCAGGTCGTAAATCACTGCATAATTCGTGTCGCTCAAGGCGCACTCCCGTTCTGGATAATGTTTTTTGCG
CCGACATCATAACGGTTCTGGCAAATATTCTGAAATGAGCTGTTGACAATTAATCATCGGCTCGTATAAT
GTGTGGAATTGTGAGCGGATAACAATTTCACACAGGAAACAGTATTCATGTCCCCTATACTAGGTTATTG
GAAAATTAAGGGCCTTGTGCAACCCACTCGACTTCTTTTGGAATATCTTGAAGAAAAATATGAAGAGCAT
TTGTATGAGCGCGATGAAGGTGATAAATGGCGAAACAAAAAGTTTGAATTGGGTTTGGAGTTTCCCAATC
TTCCTTATTATATTGATGGTGATGTTAAATTAACACAGTCTATGGCCATCATACGTTATATAGCTGACAA
GCACAACATGTTGGGTGGTTGTCCAAAAGAGCGTGCAGAGATTTCAATGCTTGAAGGAGCGGTTTTGGAT
ATTAGATACGGTGTTTCGAGAATTGCATATAGTAAAGACTTTGAAACTCTCAAAGTTGATTTTCTTAGCA
AGCTACCTGAAATGCTGAAAATGTTCGAAGATCGTTTATGTCATAAAACATATTTAAATGGTGATCATGT
AACCCATCCTGACTTCATGTTGTATGACGCTCTTGATGTTGTTTTATACATGGACCCAATGTGCCTGGAT
GCGTTCCCAAAATTAGTTTGTTTTAAAAAACGTATTGAAGCTATCCCACAAATTGATAAGTACTTGAAAT
CCAGCAAGTATATAGCATGGCCTTTGCAGGGCTGGCAAGCCACGTTTGGTGGTGGCGACCATCCTCCAAA
ATCGGATCTGGAAGTTCTGTTCCAGGGGCCCCTGGGATCCATGGCGGAGGGTGGCCGTGCGGAGCCGGAG
GAGCAGGAGCGTGGGTCCTCCAGGCCACGGCCCCCAAGTGCGCGGGACTTACAGTTGGCCTTGGCAGAAT
TATATGAAGATGAAATGAAATGCAAGTCTTCCAAGCCTGACAGATCCACACCTGCAACCTGTAGGAGCCC
ACGAACACCGCCACATCGGCTTTATTCAGGTGATCACAAATATGATGGATTACATATAGTTCAACCTCCA
ACTGGGAAAATTGTGAATGAACTTTTCAAAGAGGCAAGGGAACATGGAGCTGTCCCTCTAAACGAAGCCA
CAAGATCTTCAAGGGAAGACAAAACTAAGTCATTTACAGGTGGAGGATACAGATTGGGGAATTCCTTCTA
CAAGCGATCAGAGTATATCTATGGGGAAAATCAGCTCCAAGATGTTCAGGTTTTACTGAAGCTGTGGCGC
AATGGTTTCAGTTTAGACGATGGAGAATTGAGGCCTTACAGTGACCCAACAAATGCTCAGTTTTTGGAAT
CTGTTAAGAGAGGAGAGACTCCCCTGGAGCTTCAGCGACTGGTCCATGGCGCCCAAGTGAACCTGGATAT
GGAGGATCATCAAGACCAAGAGTACATAAAACCCAGGTTGCGATTCAAGGCTGCTAGTGGAGCAGGGGCG
GCAGCTGGAAGCCTTACACCTGAAATCGTCAGTACTCCTTCCTCCCCAGAAGAAGAGGATAAATCAATAC
TGAATGCAGCTGTTCTTATTGATGATTCAATGCCCACCACAAAAATTCAGATCAGGTTGGCAGATGGAAG
TCGTCTCGTACAGAGATTCAATAGCACACACCGGATTCTGGATGTACGAGACTTTATAGTACGGTCACGT
CCTGAATTTGCGACTACTGACTTTATTCTTGTGACTTCATTTCCAAGTAAAGAACTAACAGATGAAACCG
TGACACTACAAGAAGCGGACATTCTTAACACTGTGATACTCCAACAGCTAAAATAGGGATCCCCGGAATT
CCCGGGTCGACTCGAGCGGCCGCATCGTGACTGACTGACGATCTGCCTCGCGCGTTTCGGTGATGACGGT
GAAAACCTCTGACACATGCAGCTCCCGGAGACGGTCACAGCTTGTCTGTAAGCGGATGCCGGGAGCAGAC
AAGCCCGTCAGGGCGCGTCAGCGGGTGTTGGCGGGTGTCGGGGCGCAGCCATGACCCAGTCACGTAGCGA
TAGCGGAGTGTATAATTCTTGAAGACGAAAGGGCCTCGTGATACGCCTATTTTTATAGGTTAATGTCATG
ATAATAATGGTTTCTTAGACGTCAGGTGGCACTTTTCGGGGAAATGTGCGCGGAACCCCTATTTGTTTAT
TTTTCTAAATACATTCAAATATGTATCCGCTCATGAGACAATAACCCTGATAAATGCTTCAATAATATTG
AAAAAGGAAGAGTATGAGTATTCAACATTTCCGTGTCGCCCTTATTCCCTTTTTTGCGGCATTTTGCCTT
CCTGTTTTTGCTCACCCAGAAACGCTGGTGAAAGTAAAAGATGCTGAAGATCAGTTGGGTGCACGAGTGG
GTTACATCGAACTGGATCTCAACAGCGGTAAGATCCTTGAGAGTTTTCGCCCCGAAGAACGTTTTCCAAT
GATGAGCACTTTTAAAGTTCTGCTATGTGGCGCGGTATTATCCCGTGTTGACGCCGGGCAAGAGCAACTC
GGTCGCCGCATACACTATTCTCAGAATGACTTGGTTGAGTACTCACCAGTCACAGAAAAGCATCTTACGG
ATGGCATGACAGTAAGAGAATTATGCAGTGCTGCCATAACCATGAGTGATAACACTGCGGCCAACTTACT
TCTGACAACGATCGGAGGACCGAAGGAGCTAACCGCTTTTTTGCACAACATGGGGGATCATGTAACTCGC
CTTGATCGTTGGGAACCGGAGCTGAATGAAGCCATACCAAACGACGAGCGTGACACCACGATGCCTGCAG
CAATGGCAACAACGTTGCGCAAACTATTAACTGGCGAACTACTTACTCTAGCTTCCCGGCAACAATTAAT
AGACTGGATGGAGGCGGATAAAGTTGCAGGACCACTTCTGCGCTCGGCCCTTCCGGCTGGCTGGTTTATT
GCTGATAAATCTGGAGCCGGTGAGCGTGGGTCTCGCGGTATCATTGCAGCACTGGGGCCAGATGGTAAGC
CCTCCCGTATCGTAGTTATCTACACGACGGGGAGTCAGGCAACTATGGATGAACGAAATAGACAGATCGC
TGAGATAGGTGCCTCACTGATTAAGCATTGGTAACTGTCAGACCAAGTTTACTCATATATACTTTAGATT
GATTTAAAACTTCATTTTTAATTTAAAAGGATCTAGGTGAAGATCCTTTTTGATAATCTCATGACCAAAA
TCCCTTAACGTGAGTTTTCGTTCCACTGAGCGTCAGACCCCGTAGAAAAGATCAAAGGATCTTCTTGAGA
TCCTTTTTTTCTGCGCGTAATCTGCTGCTTGCAAACAAAAAAACCACCGCTACCAGCGGTGGTTTGTTTG
CCGGATCAAGAGCTACCAACTCTTTTTCCGAAGGTAACTGGCTTCAGCAGAGCGCAGATACCAAATACTG
TCCTTCTAGTGTAGCCGTAGTTAGGCCACCACTTCAAGAACTCTGTAGCACCGCCTACATACCTCGCTCT
GCTAATCCTGTTACCAGTGGCTGCTGCCAGTGGCGATAAGTCGTGTCTTACCGGGTTGGACTCAAGACGA
TAGTTACCGGATAAGGCGCAGCGGTCGGGCTGAACGGGGGGTTCGTGCACACAGCCCAGCTTGGAGCGAA
CGACCTACACCGAACTGAGATACCTACAGCGTGAGCTATGAGAAAGCGCCACGCTTCCCGAAGGGAGAAA
GGCGGACAGGTATCCGGTAAGCGGCAGGGTCGGAACAGGAGAGCGCACGAGGGAGCTTCCAGGGGGAAAC
GCCTGGTATCTTTATAGTCCTGTCGGGTTTCGCCACCTCTGACTTGAGCGTCGATTTTTGTGATGCTCGT
CAGGGGGGCGGAGCCTATGGAAAAACGCCAGCAACGCGGCCTTTTTACGGTTCCTGGCCTTTTGCTGGCC
TTTTGCTCACATGTTCTTTCCTGCGTTATCCCCTGATTCTGTGGATAACCGTATTACCGCCTTTGAGTGA
GCTGATACCGCTCGCCGCAGCCGAACGACCGAGCGCAGCGAGTCAGTGAGCGAGGAAGCGGAAGAGCGCC
TGATGCGGTATTTTCTCCTTACGCATCTGTGCGGTATTTCACACCGCATAAATTCCGACACCATCGAATG
GTGCAAAACCTTTCGCGGTATGGCATGATAGCGCCCGGAAGAGAGTCAATTCAGGGTGGTGAATGTGAAA
CCAGTAACGTTATACGATGTCGCAGAGTATGCCGGTGTCTCTTATCAGACCGTTTCCCGCGTGGTGAACC
AGGCCAGCCACGTTTCTGCGAAAACGCGGGAAAAAGTGGAAGCGGCGATGGCGGAGCTGAATTACATTCC
CAACCGCGTGGCACAACAACTGGCGGGCAAACAGTCGTTGCTGATTGGCGTTGCCACCTCCAGTCTGGCC
CTGCACGCGCCGTCGCAAATTGTCGCGGCGATTAAATCTCGCGCCGATCAACTGGGTGCCAGCGTGGTGG
TGTCGATGGTAGAACGAAGCGGCGTCGAAGCCTGTAAAGCGGCGGTGCACAATCTTCTCGCGCAACGCGT
CAGTGGGCTGATCATTAACTATCCGCTGGATGACCAGGATGCCATTGCTGTGGAAGCTGCCTGCACTAAT
GTTCCGGCGTTATTTCTTGATGTCTCTGACCAGACACCCATCAACAGTATTATTTTCTCCCATGAAGACG
GTACGCGACTGGGCGTGGAGCATCTGGTCGCATTGGGTCACCAGCAAATCGCGCTGTTAGCGGGCCCATT
AAGTTCTGTCTCGGCGCGTCTGCGTCTGGCTGGCTGGCATAAATATCTCACTCGCAATCAAATTCAGCCG
ATAGCGGAACGGGAAGGCGACTGGAGTGCCATGTCCGGTTTTCAACAAACCATGCAAATGCTGAATGAGG
GCATCGTTCCCACTGCGATGCTGGTTGCCAACGATCAGATGGCGCTGGGCGCAATGCGCGCCATTACCGA
GTCCGGGCTGCGCGTTGGTGCGGATATCTCGGTAGTGGGATACGACGATACCGAAGACAGCTCATGTTAT
ATCCCGCCGTCAACCACCATCAAACAGGATTTTCGCCTGCTGGGGCAAACCAGCGTGGACCGCTTGCTGC
AACTCTCTCAGGGCCAGGCGGTGAAGGGCAATCAGCTGTTGCCCGTCTCACTGGTGAAAAGAAAAACCAC
CCTGGCGCCCAATACGCAAACCGCCTCTCCCCGCGCGTTGGCCGATTCATTAATGCAGCTGGCACGACAG
GTTTCCCGACTGGAAAGCGGGCAGTGAGCGCAACGCAATTAATGTGAGTTAGCTCACTCATTAGGCACCC
CAGGCTTTACACTTTATGCTTCCGGCTCGTATGTTGTGTGGAATTGTGAGCGGATAACAATTTCACACAG
GAAACAGCTATGACCATGATTACGGATTCACTGGCCGTCGTTTTACAACGTCGTGACTGGGAAAACCCTG
GCGTTACCCAACTTAATCGCCTTGCAGCACATCCCCCTTTCGCCAGCTGGCGTAATAGCGAAGAGGCCCG
CACCGATCGCCCTTCCCAACAGTTGCGCAGCCTGAATGGCGAATGGCGCTTTGCCTGGTTTCCGGCACCA
GAAGCGGTGCCGGAAAGCTGGCTGGAGTGCGATCTTCCTGAGGCCGATACTGTCGTCGTCCCCTCAAACT
GGCAGATGCACGGTTACGATGCGCCCATCTACACCAACGTAACCTATCCCATTACGGTCAATCCGCCGTT
TGTTCCCACGGAGAATCCGACGGGTTGTTACTCGCTCACATTTAATGTTGATGAAAGCTGGCTACAGGAA
GGCCAGACGCGAATTATTTTTGATGGCGTTGGAATT
Features (pLannotate 1.2.2; 17 found; start..end, strand, type, name):
      6..107     -  CDS            yciV (fragment): RNAAM_ECOLI - Also known as trpH From Escherichia coli (strain K12).
    183..211     +  promoter       tac promoter: strong E. coli promoter; hybrid between the trp and lac UV5 promoters
    219..235     +  protein_bind   lac operator: The lac repressor binds to the lac operator to inhibit transcription in E. coli. This inhibition can be relieved by adding lactose or isopropyl-β-D-thiogalactopyranoside (IPTG). lac repressor encoded by lacI
    258..911     +  CDS            GST26_SCHJA: Experimental evidence at protein level: Swiss-Prot protein existence level 1. GST isoenzymes appear to play a central role in the parasite detoxification system. Other functions are also suspected including a role in increasing the solubility of haematin in the parasite gut. From Schistosoma japonicum (Blood fluke).
    951..1943    +  CDS            Ubxn2b: UBX2B_MOUSE - Experimental evidence at protein level: Swiss-Prot protein existence level 1. Adapter protein required for Golgi and endoplasmic reticulum biogenesis. Involved in Golgi and endoplasmic reticulum maintenance during interphase and in their reassembly at the end of mitosis. The complex formed with VCP has membrane fusion activity; membrane fusion activity requires USO1-GOLGA2 tethering and BET1L. VCPIP1 is also required, but not its deubiquitinating activity. Together with NSFL1C/p47, regulates the centrosomal levels of kinase AURKA/Aurora A during mitotic progression by promoting A
   2003..2042    +  CDS            rop (fragment): Rop protein, which maintains plasmids at low copy number; rop
   2144..2184    +  misc_feature   bom (fragment): basis of mobility region from pBR322
   2289..2393    +  promoter       AmpR promoter: bla
   2394..3254    +  CDS            AmpR: β-lactamase; bla; confers resistance to ampicillin, carbenicillin, and related antibiotics
   3425..4013    +  rep_origin     ori: high-copy-number ColE1/pMB1/pBR322/pUC origin of replication
   4199..4250    -  misc_feature   bom (fragment): basis of mobility region from pBR322
   4257..4334    +  promoter       lacIq promoter: lacI (mutant); In the lacIq allele, a single base change in the promoter boosts expression of the lacI gene about 10-fold.
   4335..5417    +  CDS            lacI: lac repressor; lacI; The lac repressor binds to the lac operator to inhibit transcription in E. coli. This inhibition can be relieved by adding lactose or isopropyl-β-D-thiogalactopyranoside (IPTG).
   5430..5451    +  protein_bind   CAP binding site: CAP binding activates transcription in the presence of cAMP. E. coli catabolite activator protein
   5466..5496    +  promoter       lac promoter: promoter for the E. coli lac operon
   5504..5520    +  protein_bind   lac operator: The lac repressor binds to the lac operator to inhibit transcription in E. coli. This inhibition can be relieved by adding lactose or isopropyl-β-D-thiogalactopyranoside (IPTG). lac repressor encoded by lacI
   5540..5713    +  CDS            lacZα: LacZα fragment of β-galactosidase; lacZ fragment
