>Addgene plasmid #113503 | pGEX-6P-1 p37 SHPmut | addgene full sequence | sequence record 218626 | Addgene NGS Result
TGCGCCGACATCATAACGGTTCTGGCAAATATTCTGAAATGAGCTGTTGACAATTAATCATCGGCTCGTA
TAATGTGTGGAATTGTGAGCGGATAACAATTTCACACAGGAAACAGTATTCATGTCCCCTATACTAGGTT
ATTGGAAAATTAAGGGCCTTGTGCAACCCACTCGACTTCTTTTGGAATATCTTGAAGAAAAATATGAAGA
GCATTTGTATGAGCGCGATGAAGGTGATAAATGGCGAAACAAAAAGTTTGAATTGGGTTTGGAGTTTCCC
AATCTTCCTTATTATATTGATGGTGATGTTAAATTAACACAGTCTATGGCCATCATACGTTATATAGCTG
ACAAGCACAACATGTTGGGTGGTTGTCCAAAAGAGCGTGCAGAGATTTCAATGCTTGAAGGAGCGGTTTT
GGATATTAGATACGGTGTTTCGAGAATTGCATATAGTAAAGACTTTGAAACTCTCAAAGTTGATTTTCTT
AGCAAGCTACCTGAAATGCTGAAAATGTTCGAAGATCGTTTATGTCATAAAACATATTTAAATGGTGATC
ATGTAACCCATCCTGACTTCATGTTGTATGACGCTCTTGATGTTGTTTTATACATGGACCCAATGTGCCT
GGATGCGTTCCCAAAATTAGTTTGTTTTAAAAAACGTATTGAAGCTATCCCACAAATTGATAAGTACTTG
AAATCCAGCAAGTATATAGCATGGCCTTTGCAGGGCTGGCAAGCCACGTTTGGTGGTGGCGACCATCCTC
CAAAATCGGATCTGGAAGTTCTGTTCCAGGGGCCCCTGGGATCCATGGCGGAGGGTGGCCGTGCGGAGCC
GGAGGAGCAGGAGCGTGGGTCCTCCAGGCCACGGCCCCCAAGTGCGCGGGACTTACAGTTGGCCTTGGCA
GAATTATATGAAGATGAAATGAAATGCAAGTCTTCCAAGCCTGACAGATCCACACCTGCAACCTGTAGGA
GCCCACGAACACCGCCACATCGGCTTTATTCAGGTGATCACAAATATGATGGATTACATATAGTTCAACC
TCCAACTGGGAAAATTGTGAATGAACTTTTCAAAGAGGCAAGGGAACATGGAGCTGTCCCTCTAAACGAA
GCCACAAGATCTTCAAGGGAAGACAAAACTAAGTCATTTACAGGTGGAGGATACAGATTGGGGAATTCCT
TCTACAAGCGATCAGAGTATATCTATGGGGAAAATCAGCTCCAAGATGTTCAGGTTTTACTGAAGCTGTG
GCGCAATGGTTTCAGTTTAGACGATGGAGAATTGAGGCCTTACAGTGACCCAACAAATGCTCAGTTTTTG
GAATCTGTTAAGAGAGGAGAGACTCCCCTGGAGCTTCAGCGACTGGTCCATGGCGCCCAAGTGAACCTGG
ATATGGAGGATCATCAAGACCAAGAGTACATAAAACCCAGGTTGCGATTCAAGGCTGCTAGTGGAGCAGG
GGCGGCAGCTGGAAGCCTTACACCTGAAATCGTCAGTACTCCTTCCTCCCCAGAAGAAGAGGATAAATCA
ATACTGAATGCAGCTGTTCTTATTGATGATTCAATGCCCACCACAAAAATTCAGATCAGGTTGGCAGATG
GAAGTCGTCTCGTACAGAGATTCAATAGCACACACCGGATTCTGGATGTACGAGACTTTATAGTACGGTC
ACGTCCTGAATTTGCGACTACTGACTTTATTCTTGTGACTTCATTTCCAAGTAAAGAACTAACAGATGAA
ACCGTGACACTACAAGAAGCGGACATTCTTAACACTGTGATACTCCAACAGCTAAAATAGGGATCCCCGG
AATTCCCGGGTCGACTCGAGCGGCCGCATCGTGACTGACTGACGATCTGCCTCGCGCGTTTCGGTGATGA
CGGTGAAAACCTCTGACACATGCAGCTCCCGGAGACGGTCACAGCTTGTCTGTAAGCGGATGCCGGGAGC
AGACAAGCCCGTCAGGGCGCGTCAGCGGGTGTTGGCGGGTGTCGGGGCGCAGCCATGACCCAGTCACGTA
GCGATAGCGGAGTGTATAATTCTTGAAGACGAAAGGGCCTCGTGATACGCCTATTTTTATAGGTTAATGT
CATGATAATAATGGTTTCTTAGACGTCAGGTGGCACTTTTCGGGGAAATGTGCGCGGAACCCCTATTTGT
TTATTTTTCTAAATACATTCAAATATGTATCCGCTCATGAGACAATAACCCTGATAAATGCTTCAATAAT
ATTGAAAAAGGAAGAGTATGAGTATTCAACATTTCCGTGTCGCCCTTATTCCCTTTTTTGCGGCATTTTG
CCTTCCTGTTTTTGCTCACCCAGAAACGCTGGTGAAAGTAAAAGATGCTGAAGATCAGTTGGGTGCACGA
GTGGGTTACATCGAACTGGATCTCAACAGCGGTAAGATCCTTGAGAGTTTTCGCCCCGAAGAACGTTTTC
CAATGATGAGCACTTTTAAAGTTCTGCTATGTGGCGCGGTATTATCCCGTGTTGACGCCGGGCAAGAGCA
ACTCGGTCGTCGCATACACTATTCTCAGAATGACTTGGTTGAGTACTCACCAGTCACAGAAAAGCATCTT
ACGGATGGCATGACAGTAAGAGAATTATGCAGTGCTGCCATAACCATGAGTGATAACACTGCGGCCAACT
TACTTCTGACAACGATCGGAGGACCGAAGGAGCTAACCGCTTTTTTGCACAACATGGGGGATCATGTAAC
TCGCCTTGATCGTTGGGAACCGGAGCTGAATGAAGCCATACCAAACGACGAGCGTGACACCACGATGCCT
GCAGCAATGGCAACAACGTTGCGCAAACTATTAACTGGCGAACTACTTACTCTAGCTTCCCGGCAACAAT
TAATAGACTGGATGGAGGCGGATAAAGTTGCAGGACCACTTCTGCGCTCGGCCCTTCCGGCTGGCTGGTT
TATTGCTGATAAATCTGGAGCCGGTGAGCGTGGGTCTCGCGGTATCATTGCAGCACTGGGGCCAGATGGT
AAGCCCTCCCGTATCGTAGTTATCTACACGACGGGGAGTCAGGCAACTATGGATGAACGAAATAGACAGA
TCGCTGAGATAGGTGCCTCACTGATTAAGCATTGGTAACTGTCAGACCAAGTTTACTCATATATACTTTA
GATTGATTTAAAACTTCATTTTTAATTTAAAAGGATCTAGGTGAAGATCCTTTTTGATAATCTCATGACC
AAAATCCCTTAACGTGAGTTTTCGTTCCACTGAGCGTCAGACCCCGTAGAAAAGATCAAAGGATCTTCTT
GAGATCCTTTTTTTCTGCGCGTAATCTGCTGCTTGCAAACAAAAAAACCACCGCTACCAGCGGTGGTTTG
TTTGCCGGATCAAGAGCTACCAACTCTTTTTCCGAAGGTAACTGGCTTCAGCAGAGCGCAGATACCAAAT
ACTGTCCTTCTAGTGTAGCCGTAGTTAGGCCACCACTTCAAGAACTCTGTAGCACCGCCTACATACCTCG
CTCTGCTAATCCTGTTACCAGTGGCTGCTGCCAGTGGCGATAAGTCGTGTCTTACCGGGTTGGACTCAAG
ACGATAGTTACCGGATAAGGCGCAGCGGTCGGGCTGAACGGGGGGTTCGTGCACACAGCCCAGCTTGGAG
CGAACGACCTACACCGAACTGAGATACCTACAGCGTGAGCTATGAGAAAGCGCCACGCTTCCCGAAGGGA
GAAAGGCGGACAGGTATCCGGTAAGCGGCAGGGTCGGAACAGGAGAGCGCACGAGGGAGCTTCCAGGGGG
AAACGCCTGGTATCTTTATAGTCCTGTCGGGTTTCGCCACCTCTGACTTGAGCGTCGATTTTTGTGATGC
TCGTCAGGGGGGCGGAGCCTATGGAAAAACGCCAGCAACGCGGCCTTTTTACGGTTCCTGGCCTTTTGCT
GGCCTTTTGCTCACATGTTCTTTCCTGCGTTATCCCCTGATTCTGTGGATAACCGTATTACCGCCTTTGA
GTGAGCTGATACCGCTCGCCGCAGCCGAACGACCGAGCGCAGCGAGTCAGTGAGCGAGGAAGCGGAAGAG
CGCCTGATGCGGTATTTTCTCCTTACGCATCTGTGCGGTATTTCACACCGCATAAATTCCGACACCATCG
AATGGCGCAAAACCTTTCGCGGTATGGCATGATAGCGCCCGGAAGAGAGTCAATTCAGGGTGGTGAATGT
GAAACCAGTAACGTTATACGATGTCGCAGAGTATGCCGGTGTCTCTTATCAGACCGTTTCCCGCGTGGTG
AACCAGGCCAGCCACGTTTCTGCGAAAACGCGGGAAAAAGTGGAAGCGGCGATGGCGGAGCTGAATTACA
TTCCCAACCGCGTGGCACAACAACTGGCGGGCAAACAGTCGTTGCTGATTGGCGTTGCCACCTCCAGTCT
GGCCCTGCACGCGCCGTCGCAAATTGTCGCGGCGATTAAATCTCGCGCCGATCAACTGGGTGCCAGCGTG
GTGGTGTCGATGGTAGAACGAAGCGGCGTCGAAGCCTGTAAAGCGGCGGTGCACAATCTTCTCGCGCAAC
GCGTCAGTGGGCTGATCATTAACTATCCGCTGGATGACCAGGATGCCATTGCTGTGGAAGCTGCCTGCAC
TAATGTTCCGGCGTTATTTCTTGATGTCTCTGACCAGACACCCATCAACAGTATTATTTTCTCCCATGAA
GACGGTACGCGACTGGGCGTGGAGCATCTGGTCGCATTGGGTCACCAGCAAATCGCGCTGTTAGCGGGCC
CATTAAGTTCTGTCTCGGCGCGTCTGCGTCTGGCTGGCTGGCATAAATATCTCACTCGCAATCAAATTCA
GCCGATAGCGGAACGGGAAGGCGACTGGAGTGCCATGTCCGGTTTTCAACAAACCATGCAAATGCTGAAT
GAGGGCATCGTTCCCACTGCGATGCTGGTTGCCAACGATCAGATGGCGCTGGGCGCAATGCGCGCCATTA
CCGAGTCCGGGCTGCGCGTTGGTGCGGATATCTCGGTAGTGGGATACGACGATACCGAAGACAGCTCATG
TTATATCCCGCCGTTAACCACCATCAAACAGGATTTTCGCCTGCTGGGGCAAACCAGCGTGGACCGCTTG
CTGCAACTCTCTCAGGGCCAGGCGGTGAAGGGCAATCAGCTGTTGCCCGTCTCACTGGTGAAAAGAAAAA
CCACGCTAGCGCCCAATACGCAAACCGCCTCTCCCCGCGCGTTGGCCGATTCATTAATGCAGCTGGCACG
ACAGGTTTCCCGACTGGAAAGCGGGCAGTGAGCGCAACGCAATTAATGTAAGTTAGCTCACTCATTAGGC
ACCCCAGGCTTTACACTTTATGCTTCCGGCTCGTATGTTGTGTGGAATTGTGAGCGGATAACAATTTCAC
ACAGGAAACAGCTATGACCATGATTACGGATTCACTGGCCGTCGTTTTACAACGTCGTGACTGGGAAAAC
CCTGGCGTTACCCAACTTAATCGCCTTGCAGCACATCCCCCTTTCGCCAGCTGGCGTAATAGCGAAGAGG
CCCGCACCGATCGCCCTTCCCAACAGTTGCGCAGCCTGAATGGCGAATGGCGCTTTGCCTGGTTTCCGGC
ACCAGAAGCGGTGCCGGAAAGCTGGCTGGAGTGCGATCTTCCTGAGGCCGATACTGTCGTCGTCCCCTCA
AACTGGCAGATGCACGGTTACGATGCGCCCATCTACACCAACGTGACCTATCCCATTACGGTCAATCCGC
CGTTTGTTCCCACGGAGAATCCGACGGGTTGTTACTCGCTCACATTTAATGTTGATGAAAGCTGGCTACA
GGAAGGCCAGACGCGAATTATTTTTGATGGCGTTGGAATTAGCTTATCGACTGCACGGTGCACCAATGCT
TCTGGCGTCAGGCAGCCATCGGAAGCTGTGGTATGGCTGTGCAGGTCGTAAATCACTGCATAATTCGTGT
CGCTCAAGGCGCACTCCCGTTCTGGATAATGTTTTT
Features (pLannotate 1.2.2; 17 found; start..end, strand, type, name):
     47..75      +  promoter       tac promoter: strong E. coli promoter; hybrid between the trp and lac UV5 promoters
     83..99      +  protein_bind   lac operator: The lac repressor binds to the lac operator to inhibit transcription in E. coli. This inhibition can be relieved by adding lactose or isopropyl-β-D-thiogalactopyranoside (IPTG). lac repressor encoded by lacI
    122..775     +  CDS            GST26_SCHJA: Experimental evidence at protein level: Swiss-Prot protein existence level 1. GST isoenzymes appear to play a central role in the parasite detoxification system. Other functions are also suspected including a role in increasing the solubility of haematin in the parasite gut. From Schistosoma japonicum (Blood fluke).
    815..1807    +  CDS            Ubxn2b: UBX2B_MOUSE - Experimental evidence at protein level: Swiss-Prot protein existence level 1. Adapter protein required for Golgi and endoplasmic reticulum biogenesis. Involved in Golgi and endoplasmic reticulum maintenance during interphase and in their reassembly at the end of mitosis. The complex formed with VCP has membrane fusion activity; membrane fusion activity requires USO1-GOLGA2 tethering and BET1L. VCPIP1 is also required, but not its deubiquitinating activity. Together with NSFL1C/p47, regulates the centrosomal levels of kinase AURKA/Aurora A during mitotic progression by promoting A
   1867..1906    +  CDS            rop (fragment): Rop protein, which maintains plasmids at low copy number; rop
   2008..2048    +  misc_feature   bom (fragment): basis of mobility region from pBR322
   2153..2257    +  promoter       AmpR promoter: bla
   2258..3115    +  CDS            bla: BLAT_ECOLX - Experimental evidence at protein level: Swiss-Prot protein existence level 1. TEM-type are the most prevalent beta-lactamases in enterobacteria; they hydrolyze the beta-lactam bond in susceptible beta-lactam antibiotics, thus conferring resistance to penicillins and cephalosporins. TEM-3 and TEM-4 are capable of hydrolyzing cefotaxime and ceftazidime. TEM-5 is capable of hydrolyzing ceftazidime. TEM-6 is capable of hydrolyzing ceftazidime and aztreonam. TEM-8/CAZ-2, TEM- 16/CAZ-7 and TEM-24/CAZ-6 are markedly active against ceftazidime. IRT- 4 shows resistance to beta-lactamase in
   3289..3877    +  rep_origin     ori: high-copy-number ColE1/pMB1/pBR322/pUC origin of replication
   4063..4114    -  misc_feature   bom (fragment): basis of mobility region from pBR322
   4121..4198    +  promoter       lacI promoter: lacI
   4199..5281    +  CDS            lacI: lac repressor; lacI; The lac repressor binds to the lac operator to inhibit transcription in E. coli. This inhibition can be relieved by adding lactose or isopropyl-β-D-thiogalactopyranoside (IPTG).
   5294..5315    +  protein_bind   CAP binding site: CAP binding activates transcription in the presence of cAMP. E. coli catabolite activator protein
   5330..5360    +  promoter       lac promoter: promoter for the E. coli lac operon
   5368..5384    +  protein_bind   lac operator: The lac repressor binds to the lac operator to inhibit transcription in E. coli. This inhibition can be relieved by adding lactose or isopropyl-β-D-thiogalactopyranoside (IPTG). lac repressor encoded by lacI
   5404..5577    +  CDS            lacZα: LacZα fragment of β-galactosidase; lacZ fragment
   5841..5957    -  CDS            yciV (fragment): RNAAM_ECOLI - Also known as trpH From Escherichia coli (strain K12).
