[The description below was written by a language model from this plasmid's Addgene catalogue record and pLannotate feature annotations shown in this document.]
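Description:
pGEX-6P-1 p37 SHPmut is a bacterial expression plasmid of about 6 kb, built on the pGEX-6P-1 backbone, for producing a GST-tagged mutant of mouse p37 (UBXN2B) in E. coli. It replicates from a ColE1/pBR322-type origin and is selected with ampicillin through the bla β-lactamase gene under its own promoter. The catalogue entry lists it as low copy, although the annotation software labels the origin generically as high-copy. Only short fragments of rop and bom remain from the pBR322 lineage. The two sequence records, one from the depositor and one from repository sequencing, are the same length and show the same features in the same order, differing mainly in where numbering starts. One labels the repressor promoter as lacIq and the other simply as lacI.

Expression is driven by the tac promoter, a strong trp/lac hybrid, followed by a lac operator. The plasmid-borne lacI gene supplies repressor, so transcription stays low until it is induced with IPTG. The open reading frame begins with Schistosoma japonicum glutathione S-transferase, followed by a PreScission protease recognition site contributed by the backbone, and then the roughly 1 kb p37 coding sequence, which was inserted at BamHI sites at both ends. The GST moiety permits glutathione affinity purification or pull-down assays, and the protease site allows the tag to be removed.

The insert carries the substitutions F215A, E218A and QKL220-222AAA in the SHP box, which according to the record abolish binding to the AAA-ATPase p97 (VCP), for which p37 serves as an adapter. The recombinant protein therefore serves as a p97-binding-deficient form of p37.
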