Addgene plasmid #113503: pGEX-6P-1 p37 SHPmut
Purpose: Bacterial expression of GST-tagged p37 that is p97 binding deficient due to mutations in the SHP box
Depositing lab: Hemmo Meyer. Depositing organization: Universitaet Duisburg-Essen. Publication: Ubiquitin-Independent Disassembly by a p97 AAA-ATPase Complex Drives PP1 Holoenzyme Formation. Weith M, Seiler J, van den Boom J, Kracht M, Hulsmann J, Primorac I, Del Pino Garcia J, Kaschani F, Kaiser M, Musacchio A, Bollen M, Meyer H. Mol Cell. 2018 Oct 11. pii: S1097-2765(18)30791-3. doi: 10.1016/j.molcel.2018.09.020. PubMed 30344098.
Backbone
  Vector backbone: pGEX-6P-1
  Vector type: Bacterial Expression
Growth in bacteria
  Bacterial resistance: Ampicillin, 100 μg/mL
  Growth temperature: 37°C
  Growth strain: DH5alpha
  Copy number: Low Copy
Gene/Insert
  Gene/Insert name: p37 (alt name: UBXN2B)
  Species: M. musculus (mouse)
  Insert size (bp): 996
  Mutation: F215A/E218A/QKL220-222AAA
  Entrez Gene: Ubxn2b (a.k.a. 3110003A22Rik, 6430407D20Rik, AI451665, p37)
  Tag / fusion protein: GST-PreScission protease site (N terminal on backbone)
  Cloning method: Restriction Enzyme; 5′ cloning site BamHI (not destroyed); 3′ cloning site BamHI (not destroyed)
Terms and licenses: Academic/Nonprofit Terms; Industry Terms: Not Available to Industry
How to cite: pGEX-6P-1 p37 SHPmut was a gift from Hemmo Meyer (Addgene plasmid # 113503 ; http://n2t.net/addgene:113503 ; RRID:Addgene_113503)
